>Addgene plasmid #185426 | LDB204 | addgene full sequence | sequence record 367544 | Addgene NGS Result
AGCTTATCGACTGCACGGTGCACCAATGCTTCTGGCGTCAGGCAGCCATCGGAAGCTGTGGTATGGCTGT
GCAGGTCGTAAATCACTGCATAATTCGTGTCGCTCAAGGCGCACTCCCGTTCTGGATAATGTTTTTTGCG
CCGACATCATAACGGTTCTGGCAAATATTCTGAAATGAGCTGTTGACAATTAATCATCGGCTCGTATAAT
GTGTGGAATTGTGAGCGGATAACAATTTCACACAGGAAACAGTATTCATGTCCCCTATACTAGGTTATTG
GAAAATTAAGGGCCTTGTGCAACCCACTCGACTTCTTTTGGAATATCTTGAAGAAAAATATGAAGAGCAT
TTGTATGAGCGCGATGAAGGTGATAAATGGCGAAACAAAAAGTTTGAATTGGGTTTGGAGTTTCCCAATC
TTCCTTATTATATTGATGGTGATGTTAAATTAACACAGTCTATGGCCATCATACGTTATATAGCTGACAA
GCACAACATGTTGGGTGGTTGTCCAAAAGAGCGTGCAGAGATTTCAATGCTTGAAGGAGCGGTTTTGGAT
ATTAGATACGGTGTTTCGAGAATTGCATATAGTAAAGACTTTGAAACTCTCAAAGTTGATTTTCTTAGCA
AGCTACCTGAAATGCTGAAAATGTTCGAAGATCGTTTATGTCATAAAACATATTTAAATGGTGATCATGT
AACCCATCCTGACTTCATGTTGTATGACGCTCTTGATGTTGTTTTATACATGGACCCAATGTGCCTGGAT
GCGTTCCCAAAATTAGTTTGTTTTAAAAAACGTATTGAAGCTATCCCACAAATTGATAAGTACTTGAAAT
CCAGCAAGTATATAGCATGGCCTTTGCAGGGCTGGCAAGCCACGTTTGGTGGTGGCGACCATCCTCCAAA
ATCGGATCTGGTTCCGCGTGGATCTCGTCGTGCATCTGTTGGATCCAGTGAAAATCATACAGAATCAGAC
GCGCCTCCAAAATCAACTGCTCCAATATTTTCTTTTGGTAAACAAGAAGAGAATGGTGATGAATACCCAT
ACGACGTCCCAGACTACGCTGGTGATGATGAAAATGAGCCCAAAAGAAAAAGGCGTTTACCTGTTAGCGA
GGATACAAACACCAAGCCTTTATTCGATTTCGGCAAGACCGGTGATCAAAAGGAGACCAAAAAGGGAGAG
TCAGAAAAGGACGCATCAGGGAAACCAAGCTTTGTCTTTGGTGCAAGTGATAAGCAAGCTGAAGGTACAC
CATTATTTACATTCGGAAAAAAAGCTGATGTAACAAGCAATATTGACTCCTCTGCACAATTTACCTTTGG
TAAAGCCGCCACCGCGAAAGAAACACACACCAAACCATCTGAGACACCTGCCACAATAGTCAAGAAGCCT
ACTTTTACTTTTGGGCAGTCAACAAGTGAAAATAAGATCTCTGAGGGAAGTGCGAAACCTACATTCTCTT
TCTCTAAGTCAGAGGAGGAACGTAAGAGTAGTCCAATTTCAAACGAAGCAGCTAAACCCTCGTTTTCGTT
TCCGGGCAAGCCTGTTGATGTTCAAGCACCGACGGATGATAAGACTCTCAAGCCAACTTTTTCTTTTACT
GAACCTGCTCAAAAAGATTCATCTGTTGTTTCGGAACCTAAAAAGCCCTCCTTTACGTTTGCGTCTTCAA
AAACCTCACAACCAAAGCCATTGTTTTCATTTGGTAAGTCAGATGCAGCTAAAGAACCACCAGGCTCTAA
CACCTCATTTTCTTTCACTAAACCTCCTGCTAATGAGACAGATAAAAGACCTACACCGCCATCTTTCACC
TTTGGCGGTTCCACAACAAATAATACAACAACCACTAGCACAAAACCATCTTTTAGTTTTGGGGCTCCCG
AGTCGATGAAGTCGACAGCAAGTACAGCGGCAGCAAATACGGAGAAGCTATCAAATGGCTTTTCCTTTAC
AAAGTTCAATCACAATAAAGAAAAGTCAAACTCTCCAACTTCTTTCTTCGATGGTTCTGCTTCCTCAACG
CCGATTCCTGTCTTGGGTAAGCCAACAGACGCTACTGGTAATACAACATCTAAATCTGCATTTTCATTCG
GTACTGCTAACACCAATGGTACCAATGCCTCAGCAAACTAGGAATTCATCGTGACTGACTGACGATCTGC
CTCGCGCGTTTCGGTGATGACGGTGAAAACCTCTGACACATGCAGCTCCCGGAGACGGTCACAGCTTGTC
TGTAAGCGGATGCCGGGAGCAGACAAGCCCGTCAGGGCGCGTCAGCGGGTGTTGGCGGGTGTCGGGGCGC
AGCCATGACCCAGTCACGTAGCGATAGCGGAGTGTATAATTCTTGAAGACGAAAGGGCCTCGTGATACGC
CTATTTTTATAGGTTAATGTCATGATAATAATGGTTTCTTAGACGTCAGGTGGCACTTTTCGGGGAAATG
TGCGCGGAACCCCTATTTGTTTATTTTTCTAAATACATTCAAATATGTATCCGCTCATGAGACAATAACC
CTGATAAATGCTTCAATAATATTGAAAAAGGAAGAGTATGAGTATTCAACATTTCCGTGTCGCCCTTATT
CCCTTTTTTGCGGCATTTTGCCTTCCTGTTTTTGCTCACCCAGAAACGCTGGTGAAAGTAAAAGATGCTG
AAGATCAGTTGGGTGCACGAGTGGGTTACATCGAACTGGATCTCAACAGCGGTAAGATCCTTGAGAGTTT
TCGCCCCGAAGAACGTTTTCCAATGATGAGCACTTTTAAAGTTCTGCTATGTGGCGCGGTATTATCCCGT
GTTGACGCCGGGCAAGAGCAACTCGGTCGCCGCATACACTATTCTCAGAATGACTTGGTTGAGTACTCAC
CAGTCACAGAAAAGCATCTTACGGATGGCATGACAGTAAGAGAATTATGCAGTGCTGCCATAACCATGAG
TGATAACACTGCGGCCAACTTACTTCTGACAACGATCGGAGGACCGAAGGAGCTAACCGCTTTTTTGCAC
AACATGGGGGATCATGTAACTCGCCTTGATCGTTGGGAACCGGAGCTGAATGAAGCCATACCAAACGACG
AGCGTGACACCACGATGCCTGCAGCAATGGCAACAACGTTGCGCAAACTATTAACTGGCGAACTACTTAC
TCTAGCTTCCCGGCAACAATTAATAGACTGGATGGAGGCGGATAAAGTTGCAGGACCACTTCTGCGCTCG
GCCCTTCCGGCTGGCTGGTTTATTGCTGATAAATCTGGAGCCGGTGAGCGTGGGTCTCGCGGTATCATTG
CAGCACTGGGGCCAGATGGTAAGCCCTCCCGTATCGTAGTTATCTACACGACGGGGAGTCAGGCAACTAT
GGATGAACGAAATAGACAGATCGCTGAGATAGGTGCCTCACTGATTAAGCATTGGTAACTGTCAGACCAA
GTTTACTCATATATACTTTAGATTGATTTAAAACTTCATTTTTAATTTAAAAGGATCTAGGTGAAGATCC
TTTTTGATAATCTCATGACCAAAATCCCTTAACGTGAGTTTTCGTTCCACTGAGCGTCAGACCCCGTAGA
AAAGATCAAAGGATCTTCTTGAGATCCTTTTTTTCTGCGCGTAATCTGCTGCTTGCAAACAAAAAAACCA
CCGCTACCAGCGGTGGTTTGTTTGCCGGATCAAGAGCTACCAACTCTTTTTCCGAAGGTAACTGGCTTCA
GCAGAGCGCAGATACCAAATACTGTCCTTCTAGTGTAGCCGTAGTTAGGCCACCACTTCAAGAACTCTGT
AGCACCGCCTACATACCTCGCTCTGCTAATCCTGTTACCAGTGGCTGCTGCCAGTGGCGATAAGTCGTGT
CTTACCGGGTTGGACTCAAGACGATAGTTACCGGATAAGGCGCAGCGGTCGGGCTGAACGGGGGGTTCGT
GCACACAGCCCAGCTTGGAGCGAACGACCTACACCGAACTGAGATACCTACAGCGTGAGCTATGAGAAAG
CGCCACGCTTCCCGAAGGGAGAAAGGCGGACAGGTATCCGGTAAGCGGCAGGGTCGGAACAGGAGAGCGC
ACGAGGGAGCTTCCAGGGGGAAACGCCTGGTATCTTTATAGTCCTGTCGGGTTTCGCCACCTCTGACTTG
AGCGTCGATTTTTGTGATGCTCGTCAGGGGGGCGGAGCCTATGGAAAAACGCCAGCAACGCGGCCTTTTT
ACGGTTCCTGGCCTTTTGCTGGCCTTTTGCTCACATGTTCTTTCCTGCGTTATCCCCTGATTCTGTGGAT
AACCGTATTACCGCCTTTGAGTGAGCTGATACCGCTCGCCGCAGCCGAACGACCGAGCGCAGCGAGTCAG
TGAGCGAGGAAGCGGAAGAGCGCCTGATGCGGTATTTTCTCCTTACGCATCTGTGCGGTATTTCACACCG
CATAAATTCCGACACCATCGAATGGCGCAAAACCTTTCGCGGTATGGCATGATAGCGCCCGGAAGAGAGT
CAATTCAGGGTGGTGAATGTGAAACCAGTAACGTTATACGATGTCGCAGAGTATGCCGGTGTCTCTTATC
AGACCGTTTCCCGCGTGGTGAACCAGGCCAGCCACGTTTCTGCGAAAACGCGGGAAAAAGTGGAAGCGGC
GATGGCGGAGCTGAATTACATTCCCAACCGCGTGGCACAACAACTGGCGGGCAAACAGTCGTTGCTGATT
GGCGTTGCCACCTCCAGTCTGGCCCTGCACGCGCCGTCGCAAATTGTCGCGGCGATTAAATCTCGCGCCG
ATCAACTGGGTGCCAGCGTGGTGGTGTCGATGGTAGAACGAAGCGGCGTCGAAGCCTGTAAAGCGGCGGT
GCACAATCTTCTCGCGCAACGCGTCAGTGGGCTGATCATTAACTATCCGCTGGATGACCAGGATGCCATT
GCTGTGGAAGCTGCCTGCACTAATGTTCCGGCGTTATTTCTTGATGTCTCTGACCAGACACCCATCAACA
GTATTATTTTCTCCCATGAAGACGGTACGCGACTGGGCGTGGAGCATCTGGTCGCATTGGGTCACCAGCA
AATCGCGCTGTTAGCGGGCCCATTAAGTTCTGTCTCGGCGCGTCTGCGTCTGGCTGGCTGGCATAAATAT
CTCACTCGCAATCAAATTCAGCCGATAGCGGAACGGGAAGGCGACTGGAGTGCCATGTCCGGTTTTCAAC
AAACCATGCAAATGCTGAATGAGGGCATCGTTCCCACTGCGATGCTGGTTGCCAACGATCAGATGGCGCT
GGGCGCAATGCGCGCCATTACCGAGTCCGGGCTGCGCGTTGGTGCGGATATCTCGGTAGTGGGATACGAC
GATACCGAAGACAGCTCATGTTATATCCCGCCGTTAACCACCATCAAACAGGATTTTCGCCTGCTGGGGC
AAACCAGCGTGGACCGCTTGCTGCAACTCTCTCAGGGCCAGGCGGTGAAGGGCAATCAGCTGTTGCCCGT
CTCACTGGTGAAAAGAAAAACCACCCTGGCGCCCAATACGCAAACCGCCTCTCCCCGCGCGTTGGCCGAT
TCATTAATGCAGCTGGCACGACAGGTTTCCCGACTGGAAAGCGGGCAGTGAGCGCAACGCAATTAATGTA
AGTTAGCTCACTCATTAGGCACCCCAGGCTTTACACTTTATGCTTCCGGCTCGTATGTTGTGTGGAATTG
TGAGCGGATAACAATTTCACACAGGAAACAGCTATGACCATGATTACGGATTCACTGGCCGTCGTTTTAC
AACGTCGTGACTGGGAAAACCCTGGCGTTACCCAACTTAATCGCCTTGCAGCACATCCCCCTTTCGCCAG
CTGGCGTAATAGCGAAGAGGCCCGCACCGATCGCCCTTCCCAACAGTTGCGCAGCCTGAATGGCGAATGG
CGCTTTGCCTGGTTTCCGGCACCAGAAGCGGTGCCGGAAAGCTGGCTGGAGTGCGATCTTCCTGAGGCCG
ATACTGTCGTCGTCCCCTCAAACTGGCAGATGCACGGTTACGATGCGCCCATCTACACCAACGTGACCTA
TCCCATTACGGTCAATCCGCCGTTTGTTCCCACGGAGAATCCGACGGGTTGTTACTCGCTCACATTTAAT
GTTGATGAAAGCTGGCTACAGGAAGGCCAGACGCGAATTATTTTTGATGGCGTTGGAATT
Features (pLannotate 1.2.2; 17 found; start..end, strand, type, name):
    183..211     +  promoter       tac promoter: strong E. coli promoter; hybrid between the trp and lac UV5 promoters
    219..235     +  protein_bind   lac operator: The lac repressor binds to the lac operator to inhibit transcription in E. coli. This inhibition can be relieved by adding lactose or isopropyl-β-D-thiogalactopyranoside (IPTG). lac repressor encoded by lacI
    258..911     +  CDS            GST26_SCHJA: Experimental evidence at protein level: Swiss-Prot protein existence level 1. GST isoenzymes appear to play a central role in the parasite detoxification system. Other functions are also suspected including a role in increasing the solubility of haematin in the parasite gut. From Schistosoma japonicum (Blood fluke).
    885..2123    +  CDS            NUP1 (fragment): NUP1_YEAST - Experimental evidence at protein level: Swiss-Prot protein existence level 1. Functions as a component of the nuclear pore complex (NPC). NPC components, collectively referred to as nucleoporins (NUPs), can play the role of both NPC structural components and of docking or interaction partners for transiently associated nuclear transport factors. Active directional transport is assured by both, a Phe-Gly (FG) repeat affinity gradient for these transport factors across the NPC and a transport cofactor concentration gradient across the nuclear envelope (GSP1 and GSP2 GTPases associat
   2167..2206    +  CDS            rop (fragment): Rop protein, which maintains plasmids at low copy number; rop
   2308..2348    +  misc_feature   bom (fragment): basis of mobility region from pBR322
   2453..2557    +  promoter       AmpR promoter: bla
   2558..3418    +  CDS            AmpR: β-lactamase; bla; confers resistance to ampicillin, carbenicillin, and related antibiotics
   3589..4177    +  rep_origin     ori: high-copy-number ColE1/pMB1/pBR322/pUC origin of replication
   4363..4414    -  misc_feature   bom (fragment): basis of mobility region from pBR322
   4421..4498    +  promoter       lacI promoter: lacI
   4499..5581    +  CDS            lacI: lac repressor; lacI; The lac repressor binds to the lac operator to inhibit transcription in E. coli. This inhibition can be relieved by adding lactose or isopropyl-β-D-thiogalactopyranoside (IPTG).
   5594..5615    +  protein_bind   CAP binding site: CAP binding activates transcription in the presence of cAMP. E. coli catabolite activator protein
   5630..5660    +  promoter       lac promoter: promoter for the E. coli lac operon
   5668..5684    +  protein_bind   lac operator: The lac repressor binds to the lac operator to inhibit transcription in E. coli. This inhibition can be relieved by adding lactose or isopropyl-β-D-thiogalactopyranoside (IPTG). lac repressor encoded by lacI
   5704..5877    +  CDS            lacZα: LacZα fragment of β-galactosidase; lacZ fragment
   6141..107     -  CDS            yciV (fragment) (across the origin): RNAAM_ECOLI - Also known as trpH From Escherichia coli (strain K12).
