[The description below was written by a language model from this plasmid's Addgene catalogue record and pLannotate feature annotations shown in this document.]
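Description:
LDB204 is a bacterial expression plasmid built on the pGEX-2TK backbone for producing the FG-repeat region of the Saccharomyces cerevisiae nucleoporin Nup1 as a glutathione S-transferase fusion (GST-Nup1-Rep). The sequenced construct is about 6.15 kb and is maintained in E. coli through a high-copy ColE1/pMB1-type origin, with selection by the β-lactamase (AmpR) gene conferring ampicillin resistance. Short remnants of pBR322-derived rop and bom sequences, a lac promoter/lacZα segment and a small fragment of an E. coli gene spanning the numbering origin are also annotated; these are backbone carry-over rather than functional payload.

Expression is driven by the tac promoter, a strong trp/lac hybrid, followed by a lac operator. The plasmid carries its own lacI gene with its promoter, so the repressor keeps transcription low until it is relieved with IPTG. The open reading frame begins with Schistosoma japonicum GST, supplied by the backbone as an N-terminal tag, and continues into a NUP1 fragment. According to the depositor, this fragment covers Nup1 amino acids 431–799, the FXFG-repeat domain, with an HA epitope tag inserted after residue 459. The HA tag is not separately annotated in the feature table, and the slight overlap between the annotated GST and NUP1 features appears to be an annotation artefact at the junction. The insert was introduced by restriction cloning, but the sites used are not recorded.

The GST moiety allows the fusion to be captured on glutathione resin, and the HA tag offers a means of immunodetection. The record states the purpose only as bacterial expression of the fusion; recombinant FG-repeat domains of this kind are generally used to study interactions of nuclear transport factors or cargo with nuclear pore components.
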