Addgene plasmid #185426: LDB204
Purpose: Bacterial expression of FG-repeat domain of NUP1 nucleoporin as GST-Nup1-Rep fusion
Depositing lab: Ken Belanger & Laura Davis. Depositing organization: Duke University. Publication: Nuclear localisation is crucial for the proapoptotic activity of the HtrA-like serine protease Nma111p. Belanger KD, Walter D, Henderson TA, Yelton AL, O'Brien TG, Belanger KG, Geier SJ, Fahrenkrog B. J Cell Sci. 2009 Nov 1;122(Pt 21):3931-41. doi: 10.1242/jcs.056887. Epub 2009 Oct 6. PubMed 19808885.
Backbone
  Vector backbone: pGEX-2TK
  Vector type: Bacterial Expression
Growth in bacteria
  Bacterial resistance: Ampicillin, 100 μg/mL
  Growth temperature: 37°C
  Growth strain: DH5alpha
  Copy number: High Copy
Gene/Insert
  Gene/Insert name: NUP1
  Species: S. cerevisiae (budding yeast)
  Mutation: Nup1 FXFG-repeats domain expressed
  Tag / fusion protein: GST (N terminal on backbone)
  Cloning method: Restriction Enzyme; 5′ cloning site unknown (unknown if destroyed)
Terms and licenses: Academic/Nonprofit Terms; Industry Terms: Not Available to Industry
Depositor comments: Please note: The plasmid contains Nup1 amino acids 431-799 with an HA tag inserted after amino acid 459.
How to cite: LDB204 was a gift from Ken Belanger & Laura Davis (Addgene plasmid # 185426 ; http://n2t.net/addgene:185426 ; RRID:Addgene_185426)
